Addgene plasmid #45162: pDZ415 (24MS2SL loxP-Kan-loxP)
Depositing lab: Robert Singer & Daniel Zenklusen. Depositing organization: Albert Einstein College of Medicine. Publication: Single-molecule analysis of gene expression using two-color RNA labeling in live yeast. Hocine S, Raymond P, Zenklusen D, Chao JA, Singer RH. Nat Methods. 2013 Feb;10(2):119-21. doi: 10.1038/nmeth.2305. Epub 2012 Dec 23. PubMed 23263691.
Backbone
  Vector backbone: pKAN
  Selectable markers: Geneticin
Growth in bacteria
  Bacterial resistance: Ampicillin, 100 μg/mL
  Growth temperature: 37°C
  Growth strain: DH5alpha
  Copy number: Unknown
Gene/Insert
  Gene/Insert name: 24xMS2 Stem Loop Cassette
  Species: Synthetic
  Insert size (bp): 1297
Terms and licenses: Academic/Nonprofit Terms; Industry Terms: Not Available to Industry
Depositor comments: This plasmid was designed to construct mRNAs that contain multiple copies of an RNA sequence (the 24xMS2 stem-loops) that can be recognized by a chimeric RNA-binding protein fused to GFP. See associated publication for detailed methods and use of this plasmid.
How to cite: pDZ415 (24MS2SL loxP-Kan-loxP) was a gift from Robert Singer & Daniel Zenklusen (Addgene plasmid # 45162 ; http://n2t.net/addgene:45162 ; RRID:Addgene_45162)
