[The description below was written by a language model from this plasmid's Addgene catalogue record and pLannotate feature annotations shown in this document.]
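Description:
pDZ415 (24MS2SL loxP-Kan-loxP) is a 5.8 kb E. coli cloning plasmid that serves as a template source for tagging yeast mRNAs with MS2 stem-loops. The catalogue names the backbone as pKAN. The annotated features show a pBluescript-type architecture: a high-copy ColE1/pUC origin, an f1 phage origin, a β-lactamase gene with its own promoter for ampicillin selection in bacteria, remnants of lacZα and the lac promoter/operator region, and flanking T7 and T3 phage promoters around a split multiple cloning site. No yeast replication origin or centromere is annotated, which is consistent with a plasmid that is only propagated in bacteria and not maintained episomally in yeast.

The payload is a synthetic cassette of 24 MS2 stem-loop repeats, listed as 1,297 bp. It is not annotated in the feature table but most likely occupies the roughly 1.3 kb unannotated gap between the two MCS fragments. Next to it on the circular map lies a kanMX marker, which confers Geneticin (G418) resistance in yeast. Two loxP sites in the same orientation bracket the marker, so Cre recombinase can excise it after selection and leave the stem-loop array with a single loxP scar.

According to the depositor, the plasmid is designed to build mRNAs carrying multiple copies of the MS2 RNA element, which is recognised by a chimeric RNA-binding protein fused to GFP. Many fluorescent proteins can then gather on one transcript. The associated publication uses this approach for single-molecule, two-colour imaging of gene expression in live yeast. The record does not detail the integration strategy and refers to that publication for methods.
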