Features (pLannotate 1.2.2; 16 found; start..end, strand, type, name):
     45..1401    +  gene           kanMX: yeast selectable marker conferring kanamycin resistance (Wach et al., 1994)
   1464..1497    -  protein_bind   loxP: Cre-mediated recombination occurs in the 8-bp core sequence (GCATACAT). Cre recombinase
   1548..1566    -  promoter       T3 promoter: promoter for bacteriophage T3 RNA polymerase
   1611..1627    -  protein_bind   lac operator: The lac repressor binds to the lac operator to inhibit transcription in E. coli. This inhibition can be relieved by adding lactose or isopropyl-β-D-thiogalactopyranoside (IPTG). lac repressor encoded by lacI
   1635..1665    -  promoter       lac promoter: promoter for the E. coli lac operon
   1680..1701    -  protein_bind   CAP binding site: CAP binding activates transcription in the presence of cAMP. E. coli catabolite activator protein
   1714..1806    -  CDS            lacI (fragment): lac repressor; lacI; The lac repressor binds to the lac operator to inhibit transcription in E. coli. This inhibition can be relieved by adding lactose or isopropyl-β-D-thiogalactopyranoside (IPTG).
   1989..2577    -  rep_origin     ori: high-copy-number ColE1/pMB1/pBR322/pUC origin of replication
   2748..3608    -  CDS            AmpR: β-lactamase; bla; confers resistance to ampicillin, carbenicillin, and related antibiotics
   3609..3713    -  promoter       AmpR promoter: bla
   3740..4168    +  rep_origin     f1 ori (sequence partly withheld): f1 bacteriophage origin of replication; arrow indicates direction of (+) strand synthesis
   4199..4354    -  CDS            lacZα (fragment): LacZα fragment of β-galactosidase; lacZ fragment
   4362..4380    +  promoter       T7 promoter: promoter for bacteriophage T7 RNA polymerase
   4389..4430    +  misc_feature   MCS (fragment): pBluescript multiple cloning site
   5722..5743    +  misc_feature   MCS (fragment): pBluescript multiple cloning site
   5771..5804    -  protein_bind   loxP: Cre-mediated recombination occurs in the 8-bp core sequence (GCATACAT). Cre recombinase
>Addgene plasmid #45162 | pDZ415 (24MS2SL loxP-Kan-loxP) | depositor full sequence | sequence record 64039 | pDZ415 (24MS2SL loxP-Kan-loxP) sequence 5814 bps
GATCTGTTTAGCTTGCCTCGTCCCCGCCGGGTCACCCGGCCAGCGACATGGAGGCCCAGAATACCCTCCT
TGACAGTCTTGACGTGCGCAGCTCAGGGGCATGATGTGACTGTCGCCCGTACATTTAGCCCATACATCCC
CATGTATAATCATTTGCATCCATACATTTTGATGGCCGCACGGCGCGAAGCAAAAATTACGGCTCCTCGC
TGCAGACCTGCGAGCAGGGAAACGCTCCCCTCACAGACGCGTTGAATTGTCCCCACGCCGCGCCCCTGTA
GAGAAATATAAAAGGTTAGGATTTGCCACTGAGGTTCTTCTTTCATATACTTCCTTTTAAAATCTTGCTA
GGATACAGTTCTCACATCACATCCGAACATAAACAACCATGGGTAAGGAAAAGACTCACGTTTCGAGGCC
GCGATTAAATTCCAACATGGATGCTGATTTATATGGGTATAAATGGGCTCGCGATAATGTCGGGCAATCA
GGTGCGACAATCTATCGATTGTATGGGAAGCCCGATGCGCCAGAGTTGTTTCTGAAACATGGCAAAGGTA
GCGTTGCCAATGATGTTACAGATGAGATGGTCAGACTAAACTGGCTGACGGAATTTATGCCTCTTCCGAC
CATCAAGCATTTTATCCGTACTCCTGATGATGCATGGTTACTCACCACTGCGATCCCCGGCAAAACAGCA
TTCCAGGTATTAGAAGAATATCCTGATTCAGGTGAAAATATTGTTGATGCGCTGGCAGTGTTCCTGCGCC
GGTTGCATTCGATTCCTGTTTGTAATTGTCCTTTTAACAGCGATCGCGTATTTCGTCTCGCTCAGGCGCA
ATCACGAATGAATAACGGTTTGGTTGATGCGAGTGATTTTGATGACGAGCGTAATGGCTGGCCTGTTGAA
CAAGTCTGGAAAGAAATGCATAAGCTTTTGCCATTCTCACCGGATTCAGTCGTCACTCATGGTGATTTCT
CACTTGATAACCTTATTTTTGACGAGGGGAAATTAATAGGTTGTATTGATGTTGGACGAGTCGGAATCGC
AGACCGATACCAGGATCTTGCCATCCTATGGAACTGCCTCGGTGAGTTTTCTCCTTCATTACAGAAACGG
CTTTTTCAAAAATATGGTATTGATAATCCTGATATGAATAAATTGCAGTTTCATTTGATGCTCGATGAGT
TTTTCTAATCAGTACTGACAATAAAAAGATTCTTGTTTTCAAGAACTTGTCATTTGTATAGTTTTTTTAT
ATTGTAGTTGTTCTATTTTAATCAAATGTTAGCGTGATTTATATTTTTTTTCGCCTCGACATCATCTGCC
CAGATGCGAAGTTAAGTGCGCAGAAAGTAATATCATGCGTCAATCGTATGTGAATGCTGGTCGCTATACT
GCTGTCGATTCGATACTAACGCCGCCATCCAGTGTCGAAAACGAGCTCTCGAGAACCCTTAATATAACTT
CGTATAATGTATGCTATACGAAGTTATTAGGTGATATCAGATCCACTAGTGGCCTATGCGGTACCCAGCT
TTTGTTCCCTTTAGTGAGGGTTAATTGCGCGCTTGGCGTAATCATGGTCATAGCTGTTTCCTGTGTGAAA
TTGTTATCCGCTCACAATTCCACACAACATACGAGCCGGAAGCATAAAGTGTAAAGCCTGGGGTGCCTAA
TGAGTGAGCTAACTCACATTAATTGCGTTGCGCTCACTGCCCGCTTTCCAGTCGGGAAACCTGTCGTGCC
AGCTGCATTAATGAATCGGCCAACGCGCGGGGAGAGGCGGTTTGCGTATTGGGCGCTCTTCCGCTTCCTC
GCTCACTGACTCGCTGCGCTCGGTCGTTCGGCTGCGGCGAGCGGTATCAGCTCACTCAAAGGCGGTAATA
CGGTTATCCACAGAATCAGGGGATAACGCAGGAAAGAACATGTGAGCAAAAGGCCAGCAAAAGGCCAGGA
ACCGTAAAAAGGCCGCGTTGCTGGCGTTTTTCCATAGGCTCCGCCCCCCTGACGAGCATCACAAAAATCG
ACGCTCAAGTCAGAGGTGGCGAAACCCGACAGGACTATAAAGATACCAGGCGTTTCCCCCTGGAAGCTCC
CTCGTGCGCTCTCCTGTTCCGACCCTGCCGCTTACCGGATACCTGTCCGCCTTTCTCCCTTCGGGAAGCG
TGGCGCTTTCTCATAGCTCACGCTGTAGGTATCTCAGTTCGGTGTAGGTCGTTCGCTCCAAGCTGGGCTG
TGTGCACGAACCCCCCGTTCAGCCCGACCGCTGCGCCTTATCCGGTAACTATCGTCTTGAGTCCAACCCG
GTAAGACACGACTTATCGCCACTGGCAGCAGCCACTGGTAACAGGATTAGCAGAGCGAGGTATGTAGGCG
GTGCTACAGAGTTCTTGAAGTGGTGGCCTAACTACGGCTACACTAGAAGGACAGTATTTGGTATCTGCGC
TCTGCTGAAGCCAGTTACCTTCGGAAAAAGAGTTGGTAGCTCTTGATCCGGCAAACAAACCACCGCTGGT
AGCGGTGGTTTTTTTGTTTGCAAGCAGCAGATTACGCGCAGAAAAAAAGGATCTCAAGAAGATCCTTTGA
TCTTTTCTACGGGGTCTGACGCTCAGTGGAACGAAAACTCACGTTAAGGGATTTTGGTCATGAGATTATC
AAAAAGGATCTTCACCTAGATCCTTTTAAATTAAAAATGAAGTTTTAAATCAATCTAAAGTATATATGAG
TAAACTTGGTCTGACAGTTACCAATGCTTAATCAGTGAGGCACCTATCTCAGCGATCTGTCTATTTCGTT
CATCCATAGTTGCCTGACTCCCCGTCGTGTAGATAACTACGATACGGGAGGGCTTACCATCTGGCCCCAG
TGCTGCAATGATACCGCGAGACCCACGCTCACCGGCTCCAGATTTATCAGCAATAAACCAGCCAGCCGGA
AGGGCCGAGCGCAGAAGTGGTCCTGCAACTTTATCCGCCTCCATCCAGTCTATTAATTGTTGCCGGGAAG
CTAGAGTAAGTAGTTCGCCAGTTAATAGTTTGCGCAACGTTGTTGCCATTGCTACAGGCATCGTGGTGTC
ACGCTCGTCGTTTGGTATGGCTTCATTCAGCTCCGGTTCCCAACGATCAAGGCGAGTTACATGATCCCCC
ATGTTGTGCAAAAAAGCGGTTAGCTCCTTCGGTCCTCCGATCGTTGTCAGAAGTAAGTTGGCCGCAGTGT
TATCACTCATGGTTATGGCAGCACTGCATAATTCTCTTACTGTCATGCCATCCGTAAGATGCTTTTCTGT
GACTGGTGAGTACTCAACCAAGTCATTCTGAGAATAGTGTATGCGGCGACCGAGTTGCTCTTGCCCGGCG
TCAATACGGGATAATACCGCGCCACATAGCAGAACTTTAAAAGTGCTCATCATTGGAAAACGTTCTTCGG
GGCGAAAACTCTCAAGGATCTTACCGCTGTTGAGATCCAGTTCGATGTAACCCACTCGTGCACCCAACTG
ATCTTCAGCATCTTTTACTTTCACCAGCGTTTCTGGGTGAGCAAAAACAGGAAGGCAAAATGCCGCAAAA
AAGGGAATAAGGGCGACACGGAAATGTTGAATACTCATACTCTTCCTTTTTCAATATTATTGAAGCATTT
ATCAGGGTTATTGTCTCATGAGCGGATACATATTTGAATGTATTTAGAAAAATAAACAAATAGGGGTTCC
GCGCACATTTCCCCGAAAAGTGCCACCTG
[124 nt withheld, positions 3740-3863]
C
[91 nt withheld, positions 3865-3955]
A
[49 nt withheld, positions 3957-4005]
CCTTTGACGTTGGAGTCCACGTTCTTT
[37 nt withheld, positions 4033-4069]
ACCCTATCTCGGTCTATTCTTTTGATTTATAAGGGATTTTGCCGATTTCGGCCTATTGGTTAAAAAATGA
GCTGATTTAACAAAAATTTAACGCGAATTTTAACAAAATATTAACGCTTACAATTTCCATTCGCCATTCA
GGCTGCGCAACTGTTGGGAAGGGCGATCGGTGCGGGCCTCTTCGCTATTACGCCAGCTGGCGAAAGGGGG
ATGTGCTGCAAGGCGATTAAGTTGGGTAACGCCAGGGTTTTCCCAGTCACGACGTTGTAAAACGACGGCC
AGTGAGCGCGCGTAATACGACTCACTATAGGGCGAATTGGAGCTCCACCGCGGTGGCGGCCGCTCTAGAA
CTAGTGGATCCTACGGTACTTATTGCCAAGAAAGCACGAGCATCAGCCGTGCCTCCAGGTCGAATCTTCA
AACGACGACGATCACGCGTCGCTCCAGTATTCCAGGGTTCATCAGATCCTACGGTACTTATTGCCAAGAA
AGCACGAGCATCAGCCGTGCCTCCAGGTCGAATCTTCAAACGACGACGATCACGCGTCGCTCCAGTATTC
CAGGGTTCATCAGATCCTACGGTACTTATTGCCAAGAAAGCACGAGCATCAGCCGTGCCTCCAGGTCGAA
TCTTCAAACGACGACGATCACGCGTCGCTCCAGTATTCCAGGGTTCATCAGATCCTACGGTACTTATTGC
CAAGAAAGCACGAGCATCAGCCGTGCCTCCAGGTCGAATCTTCAAACGACGACGATCACGCGTCGCTCCA
GTATTCCAGGGTTCATCAGATCCTACGGTACTTATTGCCAAGAAAGCACGAGCATCAGCCGTGCCTCCAG
GTCGAATCTTCAAACGACGACGATCACGCGTCGCTCCAGTATTCCAGGGTTCATCAGATCCTACGGTACT
TATTGCCAAGAAAGCACGAGCATCAGCCGTGCCTCCAGGTCGAATCTTCAAACGACGACGATCACGCGTC
GCTCCAGTATTCCAGGGTTCATCAGATCCTACGGTACTTATTGCCAAGAAAGCACGAGCATCAGCCGTGC
CTCCAGGTCGAATCTTCAAACGACGACGATCACGCGTCGCTCCAGTATTCCAGGGTTCATCAGATCCTAC
GGTACTTATTGCCAAGAAAGCACGAGCATCAGCCGTGCCTCCAGGTCGAATCTTCAAACGACGACGATCA
CGCGTCGCTCCAGTATTCCAGGGTTCATCAGATCCTACGGTACTTATTGCCAAGAAAGCACGAGCATCAG
CCGTGCCTCCAGGTCGAATCTTCAAACGACGACGATCACGCGTCGCTCCAGTATTCCAGGGTTCATCAGA
TCCTACGGTACTTATTGCCAAGAAAGCACGAGCATCAGCCGTGCCTCCAGGTCGAATCTTCAAACGACGA
CGATCACGCGTCGCTCCAGTATTCCAGGGTTCATCAGATCCTACGGTACTTATTGCCAAGAAAGCACGAG
CATCAGCCGTGCCTCCAGGTCGAATCTTCAAACGACGACGATCACGCGTCGCTCCAGTATTCCAGGGTTC
ATCAGATCCTACGGTACTTATTGCCAAGAAAGCACGAGCATCAGCCGTGCCTCCAGGTCGAATCTTCAAA
CGACGACGATCACGCGTCGCTCCAGTATTCCAGGGTTCATCAGATCCCCCGGGCTGCAGGAATTGTACGC
TGCAGGTCGACAACCCTTAATATAACTTCGTATAATGTATGCTATACGAAGTTATTAGGTCTAGA
