>Addgene plasmid #45162 | pDZ415 (24MS2SL loxP-Kan-loxP) | addgene partial sequence | sequence record 67691 | M13_pUC_fwd
GACTACTATAGGGCGAATTGGAGCTCCACCGCGGTGGCGGCCGCTCTAGAACTAGTGGATCCTACGGTAC
TTATTGCCAAGAAAGCACGAGCATCAGCCGTGCCTCCAGGTCGAATCTTCAAACGACGACGATCACGCGT
CGCTCCAGTATTCCAGGGTTCATCAGATCCTACGGTACTTATTGCCAAGAAAGCACGAGCATCAGCCGTG
CCTCCAGGTCGAATCTTCAAACGACGACGATCACGCGTCGCTCCAGTATTCCAGGGTTCATCAGATCCTA
CGGTACTTATTGCCAAGAAAGCACGAGCATCAGCCGTGCCTCCAGGTCGAATCTTCAAACGACGACGATC
ACGCGTCGCTCCAGTATTCCAGGGTTCATCAGATCCTACGGTACTTATTGCCAAGAAAGCACGAGCATCA
GCCGTGCCTCCAGGTCGAATCTTCAAACGACGACGATCACGCGTCGCTCCAGTATTCCAGGGTTCATCAG
ATCCTACGGTACTTATTGCCAAGAAAGCACGAGCATCAGCCGTGCCTCCAGGTCGAATCTTCAAACGACG
ACGATCACGCGTCGCTCCAGTATTCCAGGGTTCATCAGATCCTACGGTACTTATTGCCAAGAAAGCACGA
GCATCAGCCGTGCCTCCAGGTCGAATCTTCAAACGACGACGATCACGCGTCGCTCCAGTATTCCAGGGTT
CATCAGATCCTACGGTACTTATTGCCAAGAAAGCACGAGCATCAGCCGTGCCTCC
