>Addgene plasmid #45162 | pDZ415 (24MS2SL loxP-Kan-loxP) | addgene partial sequence | sequence record 67693 | Kan-R 5'-ATCGCGAGCCCATTTATACC-3'
CGCGGCCTCGAAACGTGAGTCTTTTCCTTACCCATGGTTGTTTATGTTCGGATGTGATGTGAGAACTGTA
TCCTAGCAAGATTTTAAAAGGAAGTATATGAAAGAAGAACCTCAGTGGCAAATCCTAACCTTTTATATTT
CTCTACAGGGGCGCGGCGTGGGGACAATTCAACGCGTCTGTGAGGGGAGCGTTTCCCTGCTCGCAGGTCT
GCAGCGAGGAGCCGTAATTTTTGCTTCGCGCCGTGCGGCCATCAAAATGTATGGATGCAAATGATTATAC
ATGGGGATGTATGGGCTAAATGTACGGGCGACAGTCACATCATGCCCCTGAGCTGCGCACGTCAAGACTG
TCAAGGAGGGTATTCTGGGCCTCCATGTCGCTGGCCGGGTGACCCGGCGGGGACGAGGCAAGCTAAACAG
ATCTCTAGACCTAATAACTTCGTATAGCATACATTATACGAAGTTATATTAAGGGTTGTCGACCTGCAGC
GTACAATTCCTGCAGCCCGGGGGATCTGATGAACCCTGGAATACTGGAGCGACGCGTGATCGTCGTCGTT
TGAAGATTCGACCTGGAGGCACGGCTGATGCTCGTGCTTTCTTGGCAATAAGTACCGTAGGATCTGATGA
ACCCTGGAATACTGGAGCGACGCGTGATCGTCGTCGTTTGAAGATTCGACCTGGAGGCACGGCTGATGCT
CGTGCTTTCTTGGCAATAAGTACCGTAGGATCTGATGAACCCTGGAATACTGGAGCGACGCGTGATCGTC
GTCGTTTGAAGATTCGACCTGGAGGCACGGCTGATGCTCGTGCTTTCTTGGCAATAAGTACCGTAGGATC
TGATGAACCCTGGAATACTGGAGCGACGCGTGATCGTCGT
